Addgene plasmid #25998: LV-CFP
Depositing lab: Elaine Fuchs. Depositing organization: Rockefeller University. Publication: Rapid functional dissection of genetic networks via tissue-specific transduction and RNAi in mouse embryos. Beronja S, Livshits G, Williams S, Fuchs E. Nat Med. 2010 Jul . 16(7):821-7. 10.1038/nm.2167 PubMed 20526348.
Backbone
  Vector backbone: pLKO.1
  Backbone size w/o insert (bp): 6406
  Vector type: Mammalian Expression, Lentiviral
Growth in bacteria
  Bacterial resistance: Ampicillin, 100 μg/mL
  Growth temperature: 37°C
  Growth strain: Stbl3
  Growth instructions: Stbl3
  Copy number: High Copy
Gene/Insert
  Gene/Insert name: H2B-CFP
  Species: H. sapiens (human); A. victoria
  Insert size (bp): 1113
  Entrez Gene: H2BC21 (a.k.a. GL105, H2B, H2B-GL105, H2B.1, H2BE, H2BFQ, H2BGL105, H2BQ, HIST2H2BE)
  Cloning method: Restriction Enzyme; 5′ cloning site BamHI (destroyed during cloning); 3′ cloning site NsiI (not destroyed)
  Sequencing primers: 5′ CCTTCACCGAGGGCCTATTTC
Terms and licenses: Academic/Nonprofit Terms; Industry Terms: Not Available to Industry
How to cite: LV-CFP was a gift from Elaine Fuchs (Addgene plasmid # 25998 ; http://n2t.net/addgene:25998 ; RRID:Addgene_25998)
