[The description below was written by a language model from this plasmid's Addgene catalogue record and pLannotate feature annotations shown in this document.]
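Description:
LV-CFP is a lentiviral mammalian expression vector built on the pLKO.1 backbone, with a sequenced length of about 7.5 kb. It is propagated in E. coli as a high-copy plasmid through a ColE1/pUC-type origin and selected with ampicillin via the β-lactamase gene. An f1 origin and an SV40 origin are also annotated. The recombination-deficient Stbl3 strain listed for growth is a common choice for plasmids carrying repeated LTR sequences.

The viral portion has a third-generation, self-inactivating layout. An RSV promoter fused to a truncated HIV-1 5′ LTR drives genomic RNA production in packaging cells. It is followed by the Ψ packaging signal with a partial gag region, the Rev response element for nuclear export, a cPPT/CTS element, and a ΔU3 3′ LTR that silences LTR promoter activity after integration. An SV40 polyadenylation signal lies downstream.

The payload is a fusion of human histone H2B to a cyan GFP variant (Aequorea victoria origin), expressed from the human PGK promoter in the position where pLKO.1 normally carries its selection marker. This gives a chromatin-bound, nuclear cyan signal that marks transduced cells. The pLKO.1 human U6 Pol III promoter is retained upstream. Immediately after it are two short inverted matches to CopGFP, an arrangement that looks like a hairpin, but the catalogue entry does not describe any shRNA insert.

The associated publication concerns tissue-specific transduction and RNAi in mouse embryos, which is consistent with use of this vector as a fluorescent marker for lentivirally transduced cells.
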