Features (pLannotate 1.2.2; 29 found; start..end, strand, type, name):
      1..121     +  rep_origin     RSF ori (fragment): Plasmids containing the RSF 1030 origin of replication can be propagated in E. coli cells that contain additional plasmids with compatible origins.
    123..215     +  CDS            lacI (fragment): lac repressor; lacI; The lac repressor binds to the lac operator to inhibit transcription in E. coli. This inhibition can be relieved by adding lactose or isopropyl-β-D-thiogalactopyranoside (IPTG).
    228..249     +  protein_bind   CAP binding site: CAP binding activates transcription in the presence of cAMP. E. coli catabolite activator protein
    264..294     +  promoter       lac promoter: promoter for the E. coli lac operon
    302..318     +  protein_bind   lac operator: The lac repressor binds to the lac operator to inhibit transcription in E. coli. This inhibition can be relieved by adding lactose or isopropyl-β-D-thiogalactopyranoside (IPTG). lac repressor encoded by lacI
    363..381     +  promoter       T3 promoter: promoter for bacteriophage T3 RNA polymerase
    409..635     +  promoter       RSV promoter: Rous sarcoma virus enhancer/promoter
    636..816     +  LTR            5' LTR (truncated): truncated 5' long terminal repeat (LTR) from HIV-1
    863..988     +  misc_feature   HIV-1 Ψ: packaging signal of human immunodeficiency virus type 1
    972..1335    +  CDS            HIV-1 gag (fragment): gag protein from human immunodeficiency virus 1; gag
   1481..1714    +  misc_feature   RRE: The Rev response element (RRE) of HIV-1 allows for Rev-dependent mRNA export from the nucleus to the cytoplasm.
   2091..2191    +  CDS            Rev (fragment): human immunodeficiency virus 1 (HIV-1) Rev protein; rev; enhances nuclear export of unspliced and incompletely spliced viral mRNAs
   2241..2481    +  promoter       U6 promoter: RNA polymerase III promoter for human U6 snRNA
   2492..2512    +  CDS            CopGFP (fragment): green fluorescent protein 2 from Pontellina plumata, also known as ppluGFP2 (Shagin et al., 2004)
   2519..2539    -  CDS            CopGFP (fragment): green fluorescent protein 2 from Pontellina plumata, also known as ppluGFP2 (Shagin et al., 2004)
   2585..2702    +  misc_feature   cPPT/CTS: central polypurine tract and central termination sequence of HIV-1
   2751..3261    +  promoter       hPGK promoter: human phosphoglycerate kinase 1 promoter
   3273..3650    +  CDS            H2B: human histone H2B; HIST1H2BJ
   3669..4387    +  CDS            CFP (fragment): cyan variant of GFP mammalian codon-optimized
   4389..4457    +  CDS            nef (fragment): NEF_HV1Z2 - Experimental evidence at protein level: Swiss-Prot protein existence level 1. Extracellular Nef protein targets CD4(+) T-lymphocytes for apoptosis by interacting with CXCR4 surface receptors. From Human immunodeficiency virus type 1 group M subtype D (isolate Z2/CDC-Z34) (HIV-1).
   4459..4692    +  LTR            3' LTR (ΔU3): self-inactivating 3' long terminal repeat (LTR) from HIV-1
   4764..4885    +  polyA_signal   SV40 poly(A) signal: SV40 polyadenylation signal
   4925..5060    +  rep_origin     SV40 ori: SV40 origin of replication
   5081..5099    -  promoter       T7 promoter: promoter for bacteriophage T7 RNA polymerase
   5107..5262    +  CDS            lacZα (fragment): LacZα fragment of β-galactosidase; lacZ fragment
   5267..5695    +  rep_origin     f1 ori (sequence partly withheld): f1 bacteriophage origin of replication; arrow indicates direction of (+) strand synthesis
   5748..5852    +  promoter       AmpR promoter: bla
   5853..6713    +  CDS            AmpR: β-lactamase; bla; confers resistance to ampicillin, carbenicillin, and related antibiotics
   6884..7472    +  rep_origin     ori: high-copy-number ColE1/pMB1/pBR322/pUC origin of replication
>Addgene plasmid #25998 | LV-CFP | addgene full sequence | sequence record 217492 | Addgene NGS Result
TTCTTTCCTGCGTTATCCCCTGATTCTGTGGATAACCGTATTACCGCCTTTGAGTGAGCTGATACCGCTC
GCCGCAGCCGAACGACCGAGCGCAGCGAGTCAGTGAGCGAGGAAGCGGAAGAGCGCCCAATACGCAAACC
GCCTCTCCCCGCGCGTTGGCCGATTCATTAATGCAGCTGGCACGACAGGTTTCCCGACTGGAAAGCGGGC
AGTGAGCGCAACGCAATTAATGTGAGTTAGCTCACTCATTAGGCACCCCAGGCTTTACACTTTATGCTTC
CGGCTCGTATGTTGTGTGGAATTGTGAGCGGATAACAATTTCACACAGGAAACAGCTATGACCATGATTA
CGCCAAGCGCGCAATTAACCCTCACTAAAGGGAACAAAAGCTGGAGCTGCAAGCTTAATGTAGTCTTATG
CAATACTCTTGTAGTCTTGCAACATGGTAACGATGAGTTAGCAACATGCCTTACAAGGAGAGAAAAAGCA
CCGTGCATGCCGATTGGTGGAAGTAAGGTGGTACGATCGTGCCTTATTAGGAAGGCAACAGACGGGTCTG
ACATGGATTGGACGAACCACTGAATTGCCGCATTGCAGAGATATTGTATTTAAGTGCCTAGCTCGATACA
TAAACGGGTCTCTCTGGTTAGACCAGATCTGAGCCTGGGAGCTCTCTGGCTAACTAGGGAACCCACTGCT
TAAGCCTCAATAAAGCTTGCCTTGAGTGCTTCAAGTAGTGTGTGCCCGTCTGTTGTGTGACTCTGGTAAC
TAGAGATCCCTCAGACCCTTTTAGTCAGTGTGGAAAATCTCTAGCAGTGGCGCCCGAACAGGGACTTGAA
AGCGAAAGGGAAACCAGAGGAGCTCTCTCGACGCAGGACTCGGCTTGCTGAAGCGCGCACGGCAAGAGGC
GAGGGGCGGCGACTGGTGAGTACGCCAAAAATTTTGACTAGCGGAGGCTAGAAGGAGAGAGATGGGTGCG
AGAGCGTCAGTATTAAGCGGGGGAGAATTAGATCGCGATGGGAAAAAATTCGGTTAAGGCCAGGGGGAAA
GAAAAAATATAAATTAAAACATATAGTATGGGCAAGCAGGGAGCTAGAACGATTCGCAGTTAATCCTGGC
CTGTTAGAAACATCAGAAGGCTGTAGACAAATACTGGGACAGCTACAACCATCCCTTCAGACAGGATCAG
AAGAACTTAGATCATTATATAATACAGTAGCAACCCTCTATTGTGTGCATCAAAGGATAGAGATAAAAGA
CACCAAGGAAGCTTTAGACAAGATAGAGGAAGAGCAAAACAAAAGTAAGACCACCGCACAGCAAGCGGCC
GCTGATCTTCAGACCTGGAGGAGGAGATATGAGGGACAATTGGAGAAGTGAATTATATAAATATAAAGTA
GTAAAAATTGAACCATTAGGAGTAGCACCCACCAAGGCAAAGAGAAGAGTGGTGCAGAGAGAAAAAAGAG
CAGTGGGAATAGGAGCTTTGTTCCTTGGGTTCTTGGGAGCAGCAGGAAGCACTATGGGCGCAGCGTCAAT
GACGCTGACGGTACAGGCCAGACAATTATTGTCTGGTATAGTGCAGCAGCAGAACAATTTGCTGAGGGCT
ATTGAGGCGCAACAGCATCTGTTGCAACTCACAGTCTGGGGCATCAAGCAGCTCCAGGCAAGAATCCTGG
CTGTGGAAAGATACCTAAAGGATCAACAGCTCCTGGGGATTTGGGGTTGCTCTGGAAAACTCATTTGCAC
CACTGCTGTGCCTTGGAATGCTAGTTGGAGTAATAAATCTCTGGAACAGATTTGGAATCACACGACCTGG
ATGGAGTGGGACAGAGAAATTAACAATTACACAAGCTTAATACACTCCTTAATTGAAGAATCGCAAAACC
AGCAAGAAAAGAATGAACAAGAATTATTGGAATTAGATAAATGGGCAAGTTTGTGGAATTGGTTTAACAT
AACAAATTGGCTGTGGTATATAAAATTATTCATAATGATAGTAGGAGGCTTGGTAGGTTTAAGAATAGTT
TTTGCTGTACTTTCTATAGTGAATAGAGTTAGGCAGGGATATTCACCATTATCGTTTCAGACCCACCTCC
CAACCCCGAGGGGACCCGACAGGCCCGAAGGAATAGAAGAAGAAGGTGGAGAGAGAGACAGAGACAGATC
CATTCGATTAGTGAACGGATCTCGACGGTATCGATCACGAGACTAGCCTCGAGCGGCCGCCCCCTTCACC
GAGGGCCTATTTCCCATGATTCCTTCATATTTGCATATACGATACAAGGCTGTTAGAGAGATAATTGGAA
TTAATTTGACTGTAAACACAAAGATATTAGTACAAAATACGTGACGTAGAAAGTAATAATTTCTTGGGTA
GTTTGCAGTTTTAAAATTATGTTTTAAAATGGACTATCATATGCTTACCGTAACTTGAAAGTATTTCGAT
TTCTTGGCTTTATATATCTTGTGGAAAGGACGAAACACCGGCAACAAGATGAAGAGCACCAACTCGAGTT
GGTGCTCTTCATCTTGTTGTTTTTAATTCTCGACCTCGAGACAAATGGCAGTATTCATCCACAATTTTAA
AAGAAAAGGGGGGATTGGGGGGTACAGTGCAGGGGAAAGAATAGTAGACATAATAGCAACAGACATACAA
ACTAAAGAATTACAAAAACAAATTACAAAAATTCAAAATTTTCGGGTTTATTACAGGGACAGCAGAGATC
CACTTTGGCCGCGGCTCGAGGGGGTTGGGGTTGCGCCTTTTCCAAGGCAGCCCTGGGTTTGCGCAGGGAC
GCGGCTGCTCTGGGCGTGGTTCCGGGAAACGCAGCGGCGCCGACCCTGGGTCTCGCACATTCTTCACGTC
CGTTCGCAGCGTCACCCGGATCTTCGCCGCTACCCTTGTGGGCCCCCCGGCGACGCTTCCTGCTCCGCCC
CTAAGTCGGGAAGGTTCCTTGCGGTTCGCGGCGTGCCGGACGTGACAAACGGAAGCCGCACGTCTCACTA
GTACCCTCGCAGACGGACAGCGCCAGGGAGCAATGGCAGCGCGCCGACCGCGATGGGCTGTGGCCAATAG
CGGCTGCTCAGCAGGGCGCGCCGAGAGCAGCGGCCGGGAAGGGGCGGTGCGGGAGGCGGGGTGTGGGGCG
GTAGTGTGGGCCCTGTTCCTGCCCGCGCGGTGTTCCGCATTCTGCAAGCCTCCGGAGCGCACGTCGGCAG
TCGGCTCCCTCGTTGACCGAATCACCGACCTCTCTCCCCAGGGGGATCTACCATGCCAGAGCCAGCGAAG
TCTGCTCCCGCCCCGAAAAAGGGCTCCAAGAAGGCGGTGACTAAGGCGCAGAAGAAAGGCGGCAAGAAGC
GCAAGCGCAGCCGCAAGGAGAGCTATTCCATCTATGTGTACAAGGTTCTGAAGCAGGTCCACCCTGACAC
CGGCATTTCGTCCAAGGCCATGGGCATCATGAACTCGTTTGTGAACGACATTTTCGAGCGCATCGCAGGT
GAGGCTTCCCGCCTGGCGCATTACAACAAGCGCTCGACCATCACCTCCAGGGAGATCCAGACGGCCGTGC
GCCTGCTGCTGCCTGGGGAGTTGGCCAAGCACGCCGTGTCCGAGGGTACTAAGGCCATCACCAAGTACAC
CAGCGCTAAGGATCCACCGGTCGCCACCATGGTGAGCAAGGGCGAGGAGCTGTTCACCGGGGTGGTGCCC
ATCCTGGTCGAGCTGGACGGCGACGTAAACGGCCACAGGTTCAGCGTGTCCGGCGAGGGCGAGGGCGATG
CCACCTACGGCAAGCTGACCCTGAAGTTCATCTGCACCACCGGCAAGCTGCCCGTGCCCTGGCCCACCCT
CGTGACCACCCTGACCTGGGGCGTGCAGTGCTTCAGCCGCTACCCCGACCACATGAAGCAGCACGACTTC
TTCAAGTCCGCCATGCCCGAAGGCTACGTCCAGGAGCGTACCATCTTCTTCAAGGACGACGGCAACTACA
AGACCCGCGCCGAGGTGAAGTTCGAGGGCGACACCCTGGTGAACCGCATCGAGCTGAAGGGCATCGACTT
CAAGGAGGACGGCAACATCCTGGGGCACAAGCTGGAGTACAACTACATCAGCCACAACGTCTATATCACC
GCCGACAAGCAGAAGAACGGCATCAAGGCCCACTTCAAGATCCGCCACAACATCGAGGACGGCAGCGTGC
AGCTCGCCGACCACTACCAGCAGAACACCCCCATCGGCGACGGCCCCGTGCTGCTGCCCGACAACCACTA
CCTGAGCACCCAGTCCGCCCTGAGCAAAGACCCCAACGAGAAGCGCGATCACATGGTCCTGCTGGAGTTC
GTGACCGCCGCCGGGATCACTCTCGGCATGGACGAGCTGTACAAGTAGGTACCTTTAAGACCAATGACTT
ACAAGGCAGCTGTAGATCTTAGCCACTTTTTAAAAGAAAAGGGGGGACTGGAAGGGCTAATTCACTCCCA
ACGAAGACAAGATCTGCTTTTTGCTTGTACTGGGTCTCTCTGGTTAGACCAGATCTGAGCCTGGGAGCTC
TCTGGCTAACTAGGGAACCCACTGCTTAAGCCTCAATAAAGCTTGCCTTGAGTGCTTCAAGTAGTGTGTG
CCCGTCTGTTGTGTGACTCTGGTAACTAGAGATCCCTCAGACCCTTTTAGTCAGTGTGGAAAATCTCTAG
CAGTAGTAGTTCATGTCATCTTATTATTCAGTATTTATAACTTGCAAAGAAATGAATATCAGAGAGTGAG
AGGAACTTGTTTATTGCAGCTTATAATGGTTACAAATAAAGCAATAGCATCACAAATTTCACAAATAAAG
CATTTTTTTCACTGCATTCTAGTTGTGGTTTGTCCAAACTCATCAATGTATCTTATCATGTCTGGCTCTA
GCTATCCCGCCCCTAACTCCGCCCATCCCGCCCCTAACTCCGCCCAGTTCCGCCCATTCTCCGCCCCATG
GCTGACTAATTTTTTTTATTTATGCAGAGGCCGAGGCCGCCTCGGCCTCTGAGCTATTCCAGAAGTAGTG
AGGAGGCTTTTTTGGAGGCCTAGGGACGTACCCAATTCGCCCTATAGTGAGTCGTATTACGCGCGCTCAC
TGGCCGTCGTTTTACAACGTCGTGACTGGGAAAACCCTGGCGTTACCCAACTTAATCGCCTTGCAGCACA
TCCCCCTTTCGCCAGCTGGCGTAATAGCGAAGAGGCCCGCACCGATCGCCCTTCCCAACAGTTGCGCAGC
CTGAATGGCGAATGGG
[124 nt withheld, positions 5267-5390]
C
[91 nt withheld, positions 5392-5482]
A
[49 nt withheld, positions 5484-5532]
CCTTTGACGTTGGAGTCCACGTTCTTT
[37 nt withheld, positions 5560-5596]
ACCCTATCTCGGTCTATTCTTTTGATTTATAAGGGATTTTGCCGATTTCGGCCTATTGGTTAAAAAATGA
GCTGATTTAACAAAAATTTAACGCGAATTTTAACAAAATATTAACGCTTACAATTTAGGTGGCACTTTTC
GGGGAAATGTGCGCGGAACCCCTATTTGTTTATTTTTCTAAATACATTCAAATATGTATCCGCTCATGAG
ACAATAACCCTGATAAATGCTTCAATAATATTGAAAAAGGAAGAGTATGAGTATTCAACATTTCCGTGTC
GCCCTTATTCCCTTTTTTGCGGCATTTTGCCTTCCTGTTTTTGCTCACCCAGAAACGCTGGTGAAAGTAA
AAGATGCTGAAGATCAGTTGGGTGCACGAGTGGGTTACATCGAACTGGATCTCAACAGCGGTAAGATCCT
TGAGAGTTTTCGCCCCGAAGAACGTTTTCCAATGATGAGCACTTTTAAAGTTCTGCTATGTGGCGCGGTA
TTATCCCGTATTGACGCCGGGCAAGAGCAACTCGGTCGCCGCATACACTATTCTCAGAATGACTTGGTTG
AGTACTCACCAGTCACAGAAAAGCATCTTACGGATGGCATGACAGTAAGAGAATTATGCAGTGCTGCCAT
AACCATGAGTGATAACACTGCGGCCAACTTACTTCTGACAACGATCGGAGGACCGAAGGAGCTAACCGCT
TTTTTGCACAACATGGGGGATCATGTAACTCGCCTTGATCGTTGGGAACCGGAGCTGAATGAAGCCATAC
CAAACGACGAGCGTGACACCACGATGCCTGTAGCAATGGCAACAACGTTGCGCAAACTATTAACTGGCGA
ACTACTTACTCTAGCTTCCCGGCAACAATTAATAGACTGGATGGAGGCGGATAAAGTTGCAGGACCACTT
CTGCGCTCGGCCCTTCCGGCTGGCTGGTTTATTGCTGATAAATCTGGAGCCGGTGAGCGTGGGTCTCGCG
GTATCATTGCAGCACTGGGGCCAGATGGTAAGCCCTCCCGTATCGTAGTTATCTACACGACGGGGAGTCA
GGCAACTATGGATGAACGAAATAGACAGATCGCTGAGATAGGTGCCTCACTGATTAAGCATTGGTAACTG
TCAGACCAAGTTTACTCATATATACTTTAGATTGATTTAAAACTTCATTTTTAATTTAAAAGGATCTAGG
TGAAGATCCTTTTTGATAATCTCATGACCAAAATCCCTTAACGTGAGTTTTCGTTCCACTGAGCGTCAGA
CCCCGTAGAAAAGATCAAAGGATCTTCTTGAGATCCTTTTTTTCTGCGCGTAATCTGCTGCTTGCAAACA
AAAAAACCACCGCTACCAGCGGTGGTTTGTTTGCCGGATCAAGAGCTACCAACTCTTTTTCCGAAGGTAA
CTGGCTTCAGCAGAGCGCAGATACCAAATACTGTTCTTCTAGTGTAGCCGTAGTTAGGCCACCACTTCAA
GAACTCTGTAGCACCGCCTACATACCTCGCTCTGCTAATCCTGTTACCAGTGGCTGCTGCCAGTGGCGAT
AAGTCGTGTCTTACCGGGTTGGACTCAAGACGATAGTTACCGGATAAGGCGCAGCGGTCGGGCTGAACGG
GGGGTTCGTGCACACAGCCCAGCTTGGAGCGAACGACCTACACCGAACTGAGATACCTACAGCGTGAGCT
ATGAGAAAGCGCCACGCTTCCCGAAGGGAGAAAGGCGGACAGGTATCCGGTAAGCGGCAGGGTCGGAACA
GGAGAGCGCACGAGGGAGCTTCCAGGGGGAAACGCCTGGTATCTTTATAGTCCTGTCGGGTTTCGCCACC
TCTGACTTGAGCGTCGATTTTTGTGATGCTCGTCAGGGGGGCGGAGCCTATGGAAAAACGCCAGCAACGC
GGCCTTTTTACGGTTCCTGGCCTTTTGCTGGCCTTTTGCTCACATG
