>Addgene plasmid #25998 | LV-CFP | addgene partial sequence | sequence record 32059 | 25998 with SV40pA-R
GTTCCTCTCACTCTCTGATATTCATTTCTTTGCAAGTTATAAATACTGAATAATAAGATGACATGAACTA
CTACTGCTAGAGATTTTCCACACTGACTAAAAGGGTCTGAGGGATCTCTAGTTACCAGAGTCACACAACA
GACGGGCACACACTACTTGAAGCACTCAAGGCAAGCTTTATTGAGGCTTAAGCAGTGGGTTCCCTAGTTA
GCCAGAGAGCTCCCAGGCTCAGATCTGGTCTAACCAGAGAGACCCAGTACAAGCAAAAAGCAGATCTTGT
CTTCGTTGGGAGTGAATTAGCCCTTCCAGTCCCCCCTTTTCTTTTAAAAAGTGGCTAAGATCTACAGCTG
CCTTGTAAGTCATTGGTCTTAAAGGTACCTACTTGTACAGCTCGTCCATGCCGAGAGTGATCCCGGCGGC
GGTCACGAACTCCAGCAGGACCATGTGATCGCGCTTCTCGTTGGGGTCTTTGCTCAGGGCGGACTGGGTG
CTCAGGTAGTGGTTGTCGGGCAGCAGCACGGGGCCGTCGCCGATGGGGGTGTTCTGCTGGTAGTGNTCGG
CGAGCTGCACGCTGCCGTCCTCGATGTTGTGGCGGATCTTGAAGTGGGCCTTGATGCCGTTCTTCTGCTT
GTCGGCGGTGATATAGACGTTGTGGCTGATGTAGTTGTACTCCAGCTTGTGCCCCAGGATGTTGCCGTCC
TCCTTGAAGTCGATGCCCTTCAGCTCGATGCGGTTCACCAGGGTGTCGCCCTCGAACTTCACCTCGGCGC
GGGTCTTGTAGTTGCCGTCGTCCTTGAAGA
